Addgene plasmid #56294: sfGFP-FYN-N-10
Purpose: Localization: Membrane Associated Kinase, Excitation: 485, Emission: 507
Depositing lab: Michael Davidson. Depositing organization: Florida State University, Tallahassee.
Backbone
  Vector backbone: sfGFP-N1
  Backbone size w/o insert (bp): 4750
  Vector type: Mammalian Expression
  Selectable markers: Neomycin (select with G418)
Growth in bacteria
  Bacterial resistance: Kanamycin, 50 μg/mL
  Growth temperature: 37°C
  Growth strain: DH5alpha
  Copy number: High Copy
Gene/Insert
  Gene/Insert name: FYN (alt name: NM_153048.1)
  Species: H. sapiens (human)
  Entrez Gene: FYN (a.k.a. SLK, SYN, p59-FYN)
  Promoter: CMV
  Tag / fusion protein: sfGFP (C terminal on backbone)
  Cloning method: Unknown
  Sequencing primers: 5′ CMV-F; 3′ SV40pA-R
Terms and licenses: Academic/Nonprofit Terms; Industry Terms
Depositor comments: . Excitation = 485; Emission = 507
How to cite: sfGFP-FYN-N-10 was a gift from Michael Davidson (Addgene plasmid # 56294 ; http://n2t.net/addgene:56294 ; RRID:Addgene_56294)
