[The description below was written by a language model from this plasmid's Addgene catalogue record.]
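Description:
sfGFP-FYN-N-10 is a mammalian expression plasmid built on the sfGFP-N1 backbone (about 4.75 kb without the insert), an N1-style fluorescent-protein fusion vector in which a gene of interest is placed upstream of the fluorescent protein coding sequence. It is maintained in E. coli as a high-copy plasmid under kanamycin selection. It also carries a neomycin resistance marker, so transfected mammalian cells can be selected with G418 if stable lines are wanted. No feature table accompanies the record, so details such as the specific replication origins and polyadenylation signals are not itemised, although the listed 3′ sequencing primer implies an SV40 polyadenylation region downstream of the fusion.

The payload is human FYN, a Src-family non-receptor tyrosine kinase (also known as p59-FYN, SLK or SYN), expressed from the strong constitutive CMV promoter. Superfolder GFP is fused to the C terminus of FYN, which leaves the kinase's N terminus free; this matters because Src-family kinases generally depend on N-terminal lipid modification for membrane attachment. The "N-10" in the name probably denotes the N1-type orientation and a linker of ten residues between FYN and sfGFP, but the record does not state this, and the cloning method is listed as unknown.

The construct is intended as a localization marker for live- or fixed-cell fluorescence imaging, labelling a membrane-associated kinase. The sfGFP reporter is a robustly folding green variant with recorded excitation at 485 nm and emission at 507 nm, compatible with standard GFP filter sets.
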