>Addgene plasmid #56294 | sfGFP-FYN-N-10 | depositor partial sequence | sequence record 87200 | insert sequence
GGACGGTCAGATCCGCTAGCGCCACCATGGGCTGTGTGCAATGTAAGGATAAAGAAGCAACAAAACTGAC
GGAGGAGAGGGACGGCAGCCTGAACCAGAGCTCTGGGTACCGCTATGGCACAGACCCCACCCCTCAGCAC
TACCCCAGCTTCGGTGTGACCTCCATCCCCAACTACAACAACTTCCACGCAGCCGGGGGCCAAGGACTCA
CCGTCTTTGGAGGTGTGAACTCTTCGTCTCATACGGGGACCTTGCGTACGAGAGGAGGAACAGGAGTGAC
ACTCTTTGTGGCCCTTTATGACTATGAAGCACGGACAGAAGATGACCTGAGTTTTCACAAAGGAGAAAAA
TTTCAAATATTGAACAGCTCGGAAGGAGATTGGTGGGAAGCCCGCTCCTTGACAACTGGAGAGACAGGTT
ACATTCCCAGCAATTATGTGGCTCCAGTTGACTCTATCCAGGCAGAAGAGTGGTACTTTGGAAAACTTGG
CCGAAAAGATGCTGAGCGACAGCTATTGTCCTTTGGAAACCCAAGAGGTACCTTTCTTATCCGCGAGAGT
GAAACCACCAAAGGTGCCTATTCACTTTCTATCCGTGATTGGGATGATATGAAAGGAGACCATGTCAAAC
ATTATAAAATTCGCAAACTTGACAATGGTGGATACTACATTACCACCCGGGCCCAGTTTGAAACACTTCA
GCAGCTTGTACAACATTACTCAGGTACCTGGAATGGAAACACAAAAGTAGCCATAAAGACTCTTAAACCA
GGCACAATGTCCCCCGAATCATTCCTTGAGGAAGCGCAGATCATGAAGAAGCTGAAGCACGACAAGCTGG
TCCAGCTCTATGCAGTGGTGTCTGAGGAGCCCATCTACATCGTCACCGAGTATATGAACAAAGGAAGTTT
ACTGGATTTCTTAAAAGATGGAGAAGGAAGAGCTCTGAAATTACCAAATCTTGTGGACATGGCAGCACAG
GTGGCTGCAGGAATGGCTTACATCGAGCGCATGAATTATATCCATAGAGATCTGCGATCAGCAAACATTC
TAGTGGGGAATGGACTCATATGCAAGATTGCTGACTTCGGATTGGCCCGATTGATAGAAGACAATGAGTA
CACAGCAAGACAAGGTGCAAAGTTCCCCATCAAGTGGACGGCCCCCGAGGCAGCCCTGTACGGGAGGTTC
ACAATCAAGTCTGACGTGTGGTCTTTTGGAATCTTACTCACAGAGCTGGTCACCAAAGGAAGAGTGCCAT
ACCCAGGCATGAACAACCGGGAGGTGCTGGAGCAGGTGGAGCGAGGCTACAGGATGCCCTGCCCGCAGGA
CTGCCCCATCTCTCTGCATGAGCTCATGATCCACTGCTGGAAAAAGGACCCTGAAGAACGCCCCACTTTT
GAGTACTTGCAGAGCTTCCTGGAAGACTACTTTACCGCGACAGAGCCCCAGTACCAACCTGGTGAAAACC
TGGCATCCAGCGGGGATCCACCGGTCGCCACCATGGTGAGCAAGGGCGAGGAGCTGTTCACCGGGGTGGT
GCCCATCCTGGTCGAGCTGGACGGCGACGTAAACGGCCACAAGTTCAGCGTGCGCGGCGAGGGCGAGGGC
GATGCCACCAACGGCAAGCTGACCCTGAAGTTCATCTGCACCACCGGCAAGCTGCCCGTGCCCTGGCCCA
CCCTCGTGACCACCCTGACCTACGGCGTGCAGTGCTTCAGCCGCTACCCCGACCACATGAAGCGCCACGA
CTTCTTCAAGTCCGCCATGCCCGAAGGCTACGTCCAGGAGCGCACCATCAGCTTCAAGGACGACGGCACC
TACAAGACCCGCGCCGAGGTGAAGTTCGAGGGCGACACCCTGGTGAACCGCATCGAGCTGAAGGGCATCG
ACTTCAAGGAGGACGGCAACATCCTGGGGCACAAGCTGGAGTACAACTTCAACAGCCACAACGTCTATAT
CACCGCCGACAAGCAGAAGAACGGCATCAAGGCCAACTTCAAGATCCGCCACAACGTGGAGGACGGCAGC
GTGCAGCTCGCCGACCACTACCAGCAGAACACCCCCATCGGCGACGGCCCCGTGCTGCTGCCCGACAACC
ACTACCTGAGCACCCAGTCCGTGCTGAGCAAAGACCCCAACGAGAAGCGCGATCACATGGTCCTGCTGGA
GTTCGTGACCGCCGCCGGGATCACTCACGGCATGGACGAGCTGTACAAGTAAGCGGCCGCGACTCTAGAT
CATAATCAGCCATACCACATTTG
