>Addgene plasmid #56294 | sfGFP-FYN-N-10 | addgene partial sequence | sequence record 107819 | CMV-F 5'-CGCAAATGGGCGGTAGGCGTG-3'
GCGAGCTGGTTTAGTGAACCGTCAGATCCGCTAGCGCCACCATGGGCTGTGTGCAATGTAAGGATAAAGA
AGCAACAAAACTGACGGAGGAGAGGGACGGCAGCCTGAACCAGAGCTCTGGGTACCGCTATGGCACAGAC
CCCACCCCTCAGCACTACCCCAGCTTCGGTGTGACCTCCATCCCCAACTACAACAACTTCCACGCAGCCG
GGGGCCAAGGACTCACCGTCTTTGGAGGTGTGAACTCTTCGTCTCATACGGGGACCTTGCGTACGAGAGG
AGGAACAGGAGTGACACTCTTTGTGGCCCTTTATGACTATGAAGCACGGACAGAAGATGACCTGAGTTTT
CACAAAGGAGAAAAATTTCAAATATTGAACAGCTCGGAAGGAGATTGGTGGGAAGCCCGCTCCTTGACAA
CTGGAGAGACAGGTTACATTCCCAGCAATTATGTGGCTCCAGTTGACTCTATCCAGGCAGAAGAGTGGTA
CTTTGGAAAACTTGGCCGAAAAGATGCTGAGCGACAGCTATTGTCCTTTGGAAACCCAAGAGGTACCTTT
CTTATCCGCGAGAGTGAAACCACCAAAGGTGCCTATTCACTTTCTATCCGTGATTGGGATGATATGAAAG
GAGACCATGTCAAACATTATAAAATTCGCAAACTTGACAATGGTGGATACTACATTACCACCCGGGCCCA
GTTTGAAACACTTCAGCAGCTTGTACAACATTACTCAGGTACCTGGAATGGAAACACAAAAGTAGCCATA
AAGACTCTTAAACCAGGCACAATGTCCCCCGAATCATTCCTTGAGGAAGCGCAGATCATGAAGAAGCTGA
AGCACGACAAGCTGGTCCAGCTCTATGCAGTGGTGTCTGAGGAGCCCATCTACATCGTCACCGAGTATAT
GAACAAAGGAAGTTTACTGGATTTCT
