>Addgene plasmid #56294 | sfGFP-FYN-N-10 | addgene partial sequence | sequence record 108439 | SV40pA-R 5'-GAAATTTGTGATGCTATTGC-3'
TTAACAACAACAATTGCATTCATTTTATGTTTCAGGTTCAGGGGGAGGTGTGGGAGGTTTTTTAAAGCAA
GTAAAACCTCTACAAATGTGGTATGGCTGATTATGATCTAGAGTCGCGGCCGCTTACTTGTACAGCTCGT
CCATGCCGTGAGTGATCCCGGCGGCGGTCACGAACTCCAGCAGGACCATGTGATCGCGCTTCTCGTTGGG
GTCTTTGCTCAGCACGGACTGGGTGCTCAGGTAGTGGTTGTCGGGCAGCAGCACGGGGCCGTCGCCGATG
GGGGTGTTCTGCTGGTAGTGGTCGGCGAGCTGCACGCTGCCGTCCTCCACGTTGTGGCGGATCTTGAAGT
TGGCCTTGATGCCGTTCTTCTGCTTGTCGGCGGTGATATAGACGTTGTGGCTGTTGAAGTTGTACTCCAG
CTTGTGCCCCAGGATGTTGCCGTCCTCCTTGAAGTCGATGCCCTTCAGCTCGATGCGGTTCACCAGGGTG
TCGCCCTCGAACTTCACCTCGGCGCGGGTCTTGTAGGTGCCGTCGTCCTTGAAGCTGATGGTGCGCTCCT
GGACGTAGCCTTCGGGCATGGCGGACTTGAAGAAGTCGTGGCGCTTCATGTGGTCGGGGTAGCGGCTGAA
GCACTGCACGCCGTAGGTCAGGGTGGTCACGAGGGTGGGCCAGGGCACGGGCAGCTTGCCGGTGGTGCAG
ATGAACTTCAGGGTCAGCTTGCCGTTGGTGGCATCGCCCTCGCCCTCGCCGCGCACGCTGAACTTGTGGC
CGTTTACGTCGCCGTCCAGCTCGACCAGGATGGGCACCACCCCGGTGAACAGCTCCTCGCCCTTGCTCAC
CATGGTGGCGACCGGTGGATCCCCGCTGGATGCCAGGTTTTCA
